Addgene plasmid #227319: qTAG-KO-Puro-TP53
Purpose: Donor template for 2A-Puro insertion into the N-terminus of the TP53 locus. For selectable p53 knock-out. To be co-transfected with sgRNA plasmid px330-TP53 (Addgene #227318)
Depositing lab: Laurence Pelletier. Publication: qTAG: an adaptable plasmid scaffold for CRISPR-based endogenous tagging. Philip R, Sharma A, Matellan L, Erpf AC, Hsu WH, Tkach JM, Wyatt HDM, Pelletier L. EMBO J. 2024 Dec 12. doi: 10.1038/s44318-024-00337-5. PubMed 39668248.
Backbone
  Vector backbone: pUC19
  Backbone manufacturer: Invitrogen
  Backbone size w/o insert (bp): 2686
  Vector type: Mammalian Expression, CRISPR ; Donor Template
  Selectable markers: Puromycin
Growth in bacteria
  Bacterial resistance: Ampicillin, 100 μg/mL
  Growth temperature: 37°C
  Growth strain: DH5alpha
  Copy number: High Copy
Gene/Insert
  Gene/Insert name: TP53 Homology Arms flanking a 2A-Puro Cassette (alt name: TP53)
  Species: H. sapiens (human)
  Insert size (bp): 2153
  Entrez Gene: TP53 (a.k.a. BCC7, BMFS5, LFS1, P53, TRP53)
  Promoter: Promoterless
  Cloning method: Unknown
  Sequencing primers: 5′ CTGCAAGGCGATTAAGTTGGGTAAC; 3′ GGCTCGTATGTTGTGTGGAATTGT
Terms and licenses: Academic/Nonprofit Terms; Industry Terms: Not Available to Industry
Depositor comments: To be co-transfected with sgRNA plasmid px330-TP53 (Addgene #227318): https://www.addgene.org/227318/
How to cite: qTAG-KO-Puro-TP53 was a gift from Laurence Pelletier (Addgene plasmid # 227319 ; http://n2t.net/addgene:227319 ; RRID:Addgene_227319)
