[The description below was written by a language model from this plasmid's Addgene catalogue record and pLannotate feature annotations shown in this document.]
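Description:
qTAG-KO-Puro-TP53 is a CRISPR homology-directed repair donor template built on the pUC19 backbone, designed to disrupt the human TP53 gene while making edited cells selectable. It propagates in E. coli as a high-copy plasmid through the ColE1/pUC-type origin and is selected with ampicillin via the β-lactamase gene and its native promoter. Remnants of the pUC19 cloning region (lacZα fragment, lac promoter and operator, CAP binding site) flank the insert and have no role in mammalian cells.

The roughly 2.2 kb insert consists of TP53 homology arms surrounding a promoterless 2A-puromycin resistance cassette. In the annotated sequence, the puromycin N-acetyltransferase coding region sits between lox71 and lox66 sites and is followed by an SV40 polyadenylation signal. The downstream region is annotated as a TP53 fragment, consistent with the 3′ homology arm. The upstream arm is not labelled as TP53, and the short C9orf85 match there is probably a spurious annotation hit. The 2A element named in the catalogue entry is not annotated separately.

Because the cassette has no promoter of its own, puromycin resistance should arise only after in-frame integration at the N-terminus of the TP53 locus, where the endogenous promoter drives expression. The poly(A) signal would then be expected to terminate the transcript ahead of the p53 coding sequence, giving a knock-out. The mutant lox sites suggest that the marker could be manipulated with Cre, though the record does not describe this use. The plasmid is meant to be co-transfected with a companion px330-based plasmid carrying the TP53-targeting sgRNA, yielding a puromycin-selectable p53 knock-out in human cells.
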