Features (pLannotate 1.2.2; 16 found; start..end, strand, type, name):
    137..236     +  misc_feature   bom (fragment): basis of mobility region from pBR322
    242..399     -  CDS            lacZα (fragment): LacZα fragment of β-galactosidase; lacZ fragment
    464..634     -  CDS            C9orf85 (fragment): CI085_HUMAN - Experimental evidence at protein level: Swiss-Prot protein existence level 1. From Homo sapiens (Human).
   1034..1067    +  protein_bind   lox71: Left element (LE) mutant of loxP (Araki et al., 2010). Cre-mediated recombination occurs in the 8-bp core sequence (GCATACAT). Cre recombinase
   1142..1738    +  CDS            PuroR (fragment): puromycin N-acetyltransferase; pac from Streptomyces; confers resistance to puromycin
   1745..1778    +  protein_bind   lox66: Right element (RE) mutant of loxP (Araki et al., 2010). Cre-mediated recombination occurs in the 8-bp core sequence (GCATACAT). Cre recombinase
   1808..1929    +  polyA_signal   SV40 poly(A) signal: SV40 polyadenylation signal
   1954..2526    +  CDS            TP53 (fragment): P53_HUMAN - Also known as P53. Experimental evidence at protein level: Swiss-Prot protein existence level 1. Acts as a tumor suppressor in many tumor types; induces growth arrest or apoptosis depending on the physiological circumstances and cell type. Involved in cell cycle regulation as a trans-activator that acts to negatively regulate cell division by controlling a set of genes required for this process. One of the activated genes is an inhibitor of cyclin-dependent kinases. Apoptosis induction seems to be mediated either by stimulation of BAX and FAS antigen expression, or by repression of
   2580..2596    -  protein_bind   lac operator: The lac repressor binds to the lac operator to inhibit transcription in E. coli. This inhibition can be relieved by adding lactose or isopropyl-β-D-thiogalactopyranoside (IPTG). lac repressor encoded by lacI
   2604..2634    -  promoter       lac promoter: promoter for the E. coli lac operon
   2649..2670    -  protein_bind   CAP binding site: CAP binding activates transcription in the presence of cAMP. E. coli catabolite activator protein
   2683..2775    -  CDS            lacI (fragment): lac repressor; lacI; The lac repressor binds to the lac operator to inhibit transcription in E. coli. This inhibition can be relieved by adding lactose or isopropyl-β-D-thiogalactopyranoside (IPTG).
   2958..3546    -  rep_origin     ori: high-copy-number ColE1/pMB1/pBR322/pUC origin of replication
   3717..4577    -  CDS            AmpR: β-lactamase; bla; confers resistance to ampicillin, carbenicillin, and related antibiotics
   4578..4682    -  promoter       AmpR promoter: bla
   4777..35      +  CDS            rop (fragment) (across the origin): Rop protein, which maintains plasmids at low copy number; rop
>Addgene plasmid #227319 | qTAG-KO-Puro-TP53 | addgene full sequence | sequence record 451734 | Addgene NGS Result
TCGCGCGTTTCGGTGATGACGGTGAAAACCTCTGACACATGCAGCTCCCGGAGACGGTCACAGCTTGTCT
GTAAGCGGATGCCGGGAGCAGACAAGCCCGTCAGGGCGCGTCAGCGGGTGTTGGCGGGTGTCGGGGCTGG
CTTAACTATGCGGCATCAGAGCAGATTGTACTGAGAGTGCACCATATGCGGTGTGAAATACCGCACAGAT
GCGTAAGGAGAAAATACCGCATCAGGCGCCATTCGCCATTCAGGCTGCGCAACTGTTGGGAAGGGCGATC
GGTGCGGGCCTCTTCGCTATTACGCCAGCTGGCGAAAGGGGGATGTGCTGCAAGGCGATTAAGTTGGGTA
ACGCCAGGGTTTTCCCAGTCACGACGTTGTAAAACGACGGCCAGTGAATTCGGCTGAGGCGGGCCGATCA
CCTGAAGTAAGGAGTTCGAGACCAGCCTGGCCAACATGCAAAGCCCTGTCTCTACTAAAAATACAAAAAT
TAGCTGGGTGTGGTGGTACTCGCCTGTAATCCCAGCTACTCGGGAGACTGAGGCAGGAGAATGGCTTGAA
CCCGGAAGGTAGAGGTTGCAGTGAGCTGAGATCATGCCACTGTGCTCCAGCCTAGGTGACAGAGAGAGAC
TCCATCTCAAAAAAAAAAAAAAATACAGGAAGGGAGTTGGGAATAGGGTGCACATTTAGGAAGTCTTGGG
GATTTAGTGGTGGGAAGGTTGGAAGTCCCTCTCTGATTGTCTTTTCCTCAAAGAAGTGCATGGCTGGTGA
GGGGTGGGGCAGGAGTGCTTGGGTTGTGGTGAAACATTGGAAGAGAGAATGTGAAGCAGCCATTCTTTTC
CTGCTCCACAGGAAGCCGAGCTGTCTCAGACACTGGCATGGTGTTGGGGGAGGGGGTTCCTTCTCTGCAG
GCCCAGGTGACCCAGGGTTGGAAGTGTCTCATGCTGGATCCCCACTTTTCCTCTTGCAGCAGCCAGACTG
CCTTCCGGGTCACTGCCATGGGAGGAAGCGGAGGATCTGGCGGTACCACGCGTTACCGTTCGTATAGCAT
ACATTATACGAAGTTATCTGGATCCGGAGCTACTAACTTCAGCCTGCTGAAGCAGGCCGGAGACGTGGAG
GAGAACCCTGGACCTTCTAGAATGACCGAGTACAAGCCCACGGTGCGCCTCGCCACCCGCGACGACGTCC
CCAGGGCCGTACGCACCCTCGCCGCCGCGTTCGCCGACTACCCCGCCACGCGCCACACCGTCGATCCGGA
CCGCCACATCGAGCGGGTCACCGAGCTGCAAGAACTCTTCCTCACGCGCGTCGGGCTCGACATCGGCAAG
GTGTGGGTCGCGGACGACGGCGCCGCGGTGGCGGTCTGGACCACGCCGGAGAGCGTCGAAGCGGGGGCGG
TGTTCGCCGAGATCGGCCCGCGCATGGCCGAGTTGAGCGGTTCCCGGCTGGCCGCGCAGCAACAGATGGA
AGGCCTCCTGGCGCCGCACCGGCCCAAGGAGCCCGCGTGGTTCCTGGCCACCGTCGGCGTCTCGCCCGAC
CACCAGGGCAAGGGTCTGGGCAGCGCCGTCGTGCTCCCCGGAGTGGAGGCGGCCGAGCGCGCCGGGGTGC
CCGCCTTCCTGGAGACCTCCGCGCCCCGCAACCTCCCCTTCTACGAGCGGCTCGGCTTCACCGTCACCGC
CGACGTCGAGGTGCCCGAAGGACCGCGCACCTGGTGCATGACCCGCAAGCCCGGTGCCCCCGGGATAACT
TCGTATAGCATACATTATACGAACGGTAGCATGGGTGGCGGTTCCTGACAGACATGAAACTTGTTTATTG
CAGCTTATAATGGTTACAAATAAAGCAATAGCATCACAAATTTCACAAATAAAGCATTTTTTTCACTGCA
TTCTAGTTGTGGTTTGTCCAAACTCATCAATGTATCTTACTCGAGACCGGTAAGAGCAAGTGAGATCCTA
GCGTCGAGCCCCCTCTGAGTCAGGAAACATTTTCAGACCTATGGAAACTGTGAGTGGATCCATTGGAAGG
GCAGGCCCACCACCCCGACCCCAACCCCAGCCCCCTAGCAGAGACCTGTGGGAAGCGAAAATTCCATGGG
ACTGACTTTCTGCTCTTGTCTTTCAGACTTCCTGAAAACAACGTTCTGGTAAGGACAAGGGTTGGGCTGG
GGACCTGGAGGGCTGGGGGGCTGGGGGGCTGAGGACCTGGTCCTCTGACTGCTCTTTTCACCCATCTACA
GTCCCCCTTGCCGTCCCAAGCAATGGATGATTTGATGCTGTCCCCGGACGATATTGAACAATGGTTCACT
GAAGACCCAGGTCCAGATGAAGCTCCCAGAATGCCAGAGGCTGCTCCCCGCGTGGCCCCTGCACCAGCAG
CTCCTACACCGGCGGCCCCTGCACCAGCCCCCTCCTGGCCCCTGTCATCTTCTGTCCCTTCCCAGAAAAC
CTACCAGGGCAGCTACGGTTTCCGTCTGGGCTTCTTGCATTCTGGGACAGCCAAGTCTGTGACTTGCACG
GTCAGTTGCCCTGAGGGAAGCTTGGCGTAATCATGGTCATAGCTGTTTCCTGTGTGAAATTGTTATCCGC
TCACAATTCCACACAACATACGAGCCGGAAGCATAAAGTGTAAAGCCTGGGGTGCCTAATGAGTGAGCTA
ACTCACATTAATTGCGTTGCGCTCACTGCCCGCTTTCCAGTCGGGAAACCTGTCGTGCCAGCTGCATTAA
TGAATCGGCCAACGCGCGGGGAGAGGCGGTTTGCGTATTGGGCGCTCTTCCGCTTCCTCGCTCACTGACT
CGCTGCGCTCGGTCGTTCGGCTGCGGCGAGCGGTATCAGCTCACTCAAAGGCGGTAATACGGTTATCCAC
AGAATCAGGGGATAACGCAGGAAAGAACATGTGAGCAAAAGGCCAGCAAAAGGCCAGGAACCGTAAAAAG
GCCGCGTTGCTGGCGTTTTTCCATAGGCTCCGCCCCCCTGACGAGCATCACAAAAATCGACGCTCAAGTC
AGAGGTGGCGAAACCCGACAGGACTATAAAGATACCAGGCGTTTCCCCCTGGAAGCTCCCTCGTGCGCTC
TCCTGTTCCGACCCTGCCGCTTACCGGATACCTGTCCGCCTTTCTCCCTTCGGGAAGCGTGGCGCTTTCT
CATAGCTCACGCTGTAGGTATCTCAGTTCGGTGTAGGTCGTTCGCTCCAAGCTGGGCTGTGTGCACGAAC
CCCCCGTTCAGCCCGACCGCTGCGCCTTATCCGGTAACTATCGTCTTGAGTCCAACCCGGTAAGACACGA
CTTATCGCCACTGGCAGCAGCCACTGGTAACAGGATTAGCAGAGCGAGGTATGTAGGCGGTGCTACAGAG
TTCTTGAAGTGGTGGCCTAACTACGGCTACACTAGAAGAACAGTATTTGGTATCTGCGCTCTGCTGAAGC
CAGTTACCTTCGGAAAAAGAGTTGGTAGCTCTTGATCCGGCAAACAAACCACCGCTGGTAGCGGTGGTTT
TTTTGTTTGCAAGCAGCAGATTACGCGCAGAAAAAAAGGATCTCAAGAAGATCCTTTGATCTTTTCTACG
GGGTCTGACGCTCAGTGGAACGAAAACTCACGTTAAGGGATTTTGGTCATGAGATTATCAAAAAGGATCT
TCACCTAGATCCTTTTAAATTAAAAATGAAGTTTTAAATCAATCTAAAGTATATATGAGTAAACTTGGTC
TGACAGTTACCAATGCTTAATCAGTGAGGCACCTATCTCAGCGATCTGTCTATTTCGTTCATCCATAGTT
GCCTGACTCCCCGTCGTGTAGATAACTACGATACGGGAGGGCTTACCATCTGGCCCCAGTGCTGCAATGA
TACCGCGAGACCCACGCTCACCGGCTCCAGATTTATCAGCAATAAACCAGCCAGCCGGAAGGGCCGAGCG
CAGAAGTGGTCCTGCAACTTTATCCGCCTCCATCCAGTCTATTAATTGTTGCCGGGAAGCTAGAGTAAGT
AGTTCGCCAGTTAATAGTTTGCGCAACGTTGTTGCCATTGCTACAGGCATCGTGGTGTCACGCTCGTCGT
TTGGTATGGCTTCATTCAGCTCCGGTTCCCAACGATCAAGGCGAGTTACATGATCCCCCATGTTGTGCAA
AAAAGCGGTTAGCTCCTTCGGTCCTCCGATCGTTGTCAGAAGTAAGTTGGCCGCAGTGTTATCACTCATG
GTTATGGCAGCACTGCATAATTCTCTTACTGTCATGCCATCCGTAAGATGCTTTTCTGTGACTGGTGAGT
ACTCAACCAAGTCATTCTGAGAATAGTGTATGCGGCGACCGAGTTGCTCTTGCCCGGCGTCAATACGGGA
TAATACCGCGCCACATAGCAGAACTTTAAAAGTGCTCATCATTGGAAAACGTTCTTCGGGGCGAAAACTC
TCAAGGATCTTACCGCTGTTGAGATCCAGTTCGATGTAACCCACTCGTGCACCCAACTGATCTTCAGCAT
CTTTTACTTTCACCAGCGTTTCTGGGTGAGCAAAAACAGGAAGGCAAAATGCCGCAAAAAAGGGAATAAG
GGCGACACGGAAATGTTGAATACTCATACTCTTCCTTTTTCAATATTATTGAAGCATTTATCAGGGTTAT
TGTCTCATGAGCGGATACATATTTGAATGTATTTAGAAAAATAAACAAATAGGGGTTCCGCGCACATTTC
CCCGAAAAGTGCCACCTGACGTCTAAGAAACCATTATTATCATGACATTAACCTATAAAAATAGGCGTAT
CACGAGGCCCTTTCGTC
